>Addgene plasmid #205216 | pNB_AR_Pllaco 1E2crimson | addgene full sequence | sequence record 420216 | Addgene NGS Result
CCCCGTTTTCACCATGGGCAAATATTATACGCAAGGCGACAAGGTGCTGATGCCGCTGGCGATTCAGGTT
CATCATGCCGTTTGTGATGGCTTCCATGTCGGCAGAATGCTTAATGAATTACAACAGTACTGCGATGAGT
GGCAGGGCGGGGCGTAATTTGATATCGAGCTCGCTTGGACTCCTGTTGATAGATCCAGTAATGACCTCAG
AACTCCATCTGGATTTGTTCAGAACGCTCGGTTGCCGCCGGGCGTTTTTTATTGGTGAGAATCCAAGCAC
TAGTAACAACTTATATCGTATGGGGCTGACTTCAGGTGCTACATTTGAAGAGATAAATTGCACTGAAATC
TAGAAATATTTTATCTGATTAATAAGATGATCTTCTTGAGATCGTTTTGGTCTGCGCGTAATCTCTTGCT
CTGAAAACGAAAAAACCGCCTTGCAGGGCGGTTTTTCGAAGGTTCTCTGAGCTACCAACTCTTTGAACCG
AGGTAACTGGCTTGGAGGAGCGCAGTCACCAAAACTTGTCCTTTCAGTTTAGCCTTAACCGGCGCATGAC
TTCAAGACTAACTCCTCTAAATCAATTACCAGTGGCTGCTGCCAGTGGTGCTTTTGCATGTCTTTCCGGG
TTGGACTCAAGACGATAGTTACCGGATAAGGCGCAGCGGTCGGACTGAACGGGGGGTTCGTGCATACAGT
CCAGCTTGGAGCGAACTGCCTACCCGGAACTGAGTGTCAGGCGTGGAATGAGACAAACGCGGCCATAACA
GCGGAATGACACCGGTAAACCGAAAGGCAGGAACAGGAGAGCGCACGAGGGAGCCGCCAGGGGGAAACGC
CTGGTATCTTTATAGTCCTGTCGGGTTTCGCCACCACTGATTTGAGCGTCAGATTTCGTGATGCTTGTCA
GGGGGGCGGAGCCTATGGAAAAACGGCTTTGCCGCGGCCCTCTCACTTCCCTGTTAAGTATCTTCCTGGC
ATCTTCCAGACATGTTCTTTCCTGCGTTATCCCCTGATTCTGTGGATAACCGTATTACCGCCTTTGAGTG
AGCTGATACCGCTCGCCGCAGCCGAACGGTTGTTTTGGAGCACGGAACTGCAGAATGAATAGCTTCTGCC
AGGATCCTGGTAACTCGAGAATTGTGAGCGGATAACAATTGACATTGTGAGCGGATAACAAGATACTGAG
CACATCAGCAGGACGCACTGACCGAATTCATTAAAGAGGAGAAAGGTACCATGGATAGCACTGAGAACGT
CATCAAGCCCTTCATGCGCTTCAAGGTGCACATGGAGGGCTCCGTGAACGGCCACGAGTTCGAGATCGAG
GGCGTGGGCGAGGGCAAGCCCTACGAGGGCACCCAGACCGCCAAGCTGCAAGTGACCAAGGGCGGCCCCC
TGCCCTTCGCCTGGGACATCCTGTCCCCCCAGTTCTTCTACGGCTCCAAGGCGTACATCAAGCACCCCGC
CGACATCCCCGACTACCTCAAGCAGTCCTTCCCCGAGGGCTTCAAGTGGGAGCGCGTGATGAACTTCGAG
GACGGCGGCGTGGTGACCGTGACCCAGGACTCCTCCCTGCAGGACGGCACCCTCATCTACCACGTGAAGT
TCATCGGCGTGAACTTCCCCTCCGACGGCCCCGTAATGCAGAAGAAGACTCTGGGCTGGGAGCCCTCCAC
TGAGCGCAACTACCCCCGCGACGGCGTGCTGAAGGGCGAGAACCACATGGCGCTGAAGCTGAAGGGCGGC
GGCCACTACCTGTGTGAGTTCAAGTCCATCTACATGGCCAAGAAGCCCGTGAAGCTGCCCGGCTACCACT
ACGTGGACTACAAGCTCGACATCACCTCCCACAACGAGGACTACACCGTGGTGGAGCAGTACGAGCGCGC
CGAGGCCCGCCACCACCTGTTCCAGTAGTCTAGAGGCATCAAATAAAACGAAAGGCTCAGTCGAAAGACT
GGGCCTTTCGTTTTATCTGTTGTTTGTCGGTGAACGCTCTCCTGAGTAGGACAAATCCGCCGCCCTAGAC
CTAGGAACAAATGCGAGATCTTGATGTTGGCGTCTTCGTTGTCGACTGTTCGTCTTCGTCCCAGTAGACG
TCGATATCTGGCGAAAATGAGACGTTGATCGGCACGTAAGAGGTTCCAACTTTCACCATAATGAAATAAG
ATCACTACCGGGCGTATTTTTTGAGTTATCGAGATTTTCAGGAGCTAAGGAAGCTAAAATGGAGAAAAAA
ATCACTGGATATACCACCGTTGATATATCCCAATGGCATCGTAAAGAACATTTTGAGGCATTTCAGTCAG
TTGCTCAATGTACCTATAACCAGACCGTTCAGCTGGATATTACGGCCTTTTTAAAGACCGTAAAGAAAAA
TAAGCACAAGTTTTATCCGGCCTTTATTCACATTCTTGCCCGCCTGATGAATGCTCATCCGGAATTCCGT
ATGGCAATGAAAGACGGTGAGCTGGTGATATGGGATAGTGTTCACCCTTGTTACACCGTTTTCCATGAGC
AAACTGAAACGTTTTCATCGCTCTGGAGTGAATACCACGACGATTTCCGGCAGTTTCTACACATATATTC
GCAAGATGTGGCGTGTTACGGTGAAAACCTGGCCTATTTCCCTAAAGGGTTTATTGAGAATATGTTTTTC
GTCTCAGCCAATCCCTGGGTGAGTTTCACCAGTTTTGATTTAAACGTGGCCAATATGGACAACTTCTTCG
C
Features (pLannotate 1.2.2; 9 found; start..end, strand, type, name):
    178..272     +  terminator     lambda t0 terminator: transcription terminator from phage lambda
    386..931     +  rep_origin     p15A ori: Plasmids containing the medium-copy-number p15A origin of replication can be propagated in E. coli cells that contain a second plasmid with the ColE1 origin.
   1142..1158    +  protein_bind   lac operator: The lac repressor binds to the lac operator to inhibit transcription in E. coli. This inhibition can be relieved by adding lactose or isopropyl-β-D-thiogalactopyranoside (IPTG). lac repressor encoded by lacI
   1165..1181    +  protein_bind   lac operator: The lac repressor binds to the lac operator to inhibit transcription in E. coli. This inhibition can be relieved by adding lactose or isopropyl-β-D-thiogalactopyranoside (IPTG). lac repressor encoded by lacI
   1181..1213    +  promoter       PLtetO-1 promoter (fragment): modified phage lambda PL promoter with tet operator sites (Lutz and Bujard, 1997)
   1241..1918    +  CDS            E2-Crimson: far-red noncytotoxic tetrameric variant of DsRed fluorescent protein (Strack et al., 2009) mammalian codon-optimized
   1930..2016    +  terminator     rrnB T1 terminator: Escherichia coli rrnB; transcription terminator T1 from the E. coli rrnB gene
   2126..2228    +  promoter       cat promoter: promoter of the E. coli cat gene encoding chloramphenicol acetyltransferase
   2229..157     +  CDS            CmR (across the origin): chloramphenicol acetyltransferase; cat; confers resistance to chloramphenicol
