[The description below was written by a language model from this plasmid's Addgene catalogue record and pLannotate feature annotations shown in this document.]
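Description:
pNB_AR_Pllaco 1E2crimson is a small (about 2.7 kb) bacterial expression plasmid built on the modular pZ backbone and catalogued as a synthetic biology vector for use in E. coli. It replicates from a p15A origin, which the repository lists as low copy and which is compatible with ColE1-type plasmids, so it can be maintained alongside other circuit plasmids in the same cell. Selection is by chloramphenicol, through a chloramphenicol acetyltransferase gene driven by its own cat promoter; this gene spans the numbering origin of the circular sequence and is followed by the lambda t0 terminator.

The payload is a 678 bp coding sequence for E2-Crimson, a far-red, tetrameric DsRed-derived fluorescent protein, annotated here as a mammalian codon-optimized version. Upstream lie two lac operator sites next to a partial match to a modified phage lambda PL promoter. The annotation software labels this fragment PLtetO-1, but together with the lac operators and the plasmid name, the arrangement fits a PLlacO-1-type promoter, a lambda PL core repressed by LacI and induced with IPTG. No lacI gene is annotated on the plasmid, so repression would depend on LacI supplied by the host strain or another plasmid. The rrnB T1 terminator closes the transcription unit.

The stated purpose is simply to express E2-Crimson. The associated publication concerns a synthetic genetic reversible logic gate in single E. coli cells, which suggests that the plasmid serves as a fluorescent output or characterization module, though the record does not describe its exact role.
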