Addgene plasmid #205216: pNB_AR_Pllaco 1E2crimson
Purpose: Expresses E2crimson
Depositing lab: Sangram Bagh. Depositing organization: Saha Institute of Nuclear Physics. Publication: Synthetic Genetic Reversible Feynman Gate in a Single E. coli Cell and Its Application in Bacterial to Mammalian Cell Information Transfer. Srivastava R, Sarkar K, Bonnerjee D, Bagh S. ACS Synth Biol. 2022 Mar 18;11(3):1040-1048. doi: 10.1021/acssynbio.1c00392. Epub 2022 Feb 18. PubMed 35179369.
Backbone
  Vector backbone: pZ
  Backbone size w/o insert (bp): 2013
  Vector type: Synthetic Biology
Growth in bacteria
  Bacterial resistance: Chloramphenicol, 25 μg/mL
  Growth temperature: 37°C
  Growth strain: DH5alpha
  Copy number: Low Copy
Gene/Insert
  Gene/Insert name: E2-Crimson
  Insert size (bp): 678
Terms and licenses: Academic/Nonprofit Terms; Industry Terms: Not Available to Industry
How to cite: pNB_AR_Pllaco 1E2crimson was a gift from Sangram Bagh (Addgene plasmid # 205216 ; http://n2t.net/addgene:205216 ; RRID:Addgene_205216)
